>Addgene plasmid #250078 | pGEX-Cipp-PDZ-8 | addgene full sequence | sequence record 497992 | Addgene NGS Result
ATGTTCTTTCCTGCGTTATCCCCTGATTCTGTGGATAACCGTATTACCGCCTTTGAGTGAGCTGATACCG
CTCGCCGCAGCCGAACGACCGAGCGCAGCGAGTCAGTGAGCGAGGAAGCGGAAGAGCGCCTGATGCGGTA
TTTTCTCCTTACGCATCTGTGCGGTATTTCACACCGCATAAATTCCGACACCATCGAATGGCGCAAAACC
TTTCGCGGTATGGCATGATAGCGCCCGGAAGAGAGTCAATTCAGGGTGGTGAATGTGAAACCAGTAACGT
TATACGATGTCGCAGAGTATGCCGGTGTCTCTTATCAGACCGTTTCCCGCGTGGTGAACCAGGCCAGCCA
CGTTTCTGCGAAAACGCGGGAAAAAGTGGAAGCGGCGATGGCGGAGCTGAATTACATTCCCAACCGCGTG
GCACAACAACTGGCGGGCAAACAGTCGTTGCTGATTGGCGTTGCCACCTCCAGTCTGGCCCTGCACGCGC
CGTCGCAAATTGTCGCGGCGATTAAATCTCGCGCCGATCAACTGGGTGCCAGCGTGGTGGTGTCGATGGT
AGAACGAAGCGGCGTCGAAGCCTGTAAAGCGGCGGTGCACAATCTTCTCGCGCAACGCGTCAGTGGGCTG
ATCATTAACTATCCGCTGGATGACCAGGATGCCATTGCTGTGGAAGCTGCCTGCACTAATGTTCCGGCGT
TATTTCTTGATGTCTCTGACCAGACACCCATCAACAGTATTATTTTCTCCCATGAAGACGGTACGCGACT
GGGCGTGGAGCATCTGGTCGCATTGGGTCACCAGCAAATCGCGCTGTTAGCGGGCCCATTAAGTTCTGTC
TCGGCGCGTCTGCGTCTGGCTGGCTGGCATAAATATCTCACTCGCAATCAAATTCAGCCGATAGCGGAAC
GGGAAGGCGACTGGAGTGCCATGTCCGGTTTTCAACAAACCATGCAAATGCTGAATGAGGGCATCGTTCC
CACTGCGATGCTGGTTGCCAACGATCAGATGGCGCTGGGCGCAATGCGCGCCATTACCGAGTCCGGGCTG
CGCGTTGGTGCGGATATCTCGGTAGTGGGATACGACGATACCGAAGACAGCTCATGTTATATCCCGCCGT
TAACCACCATCAAACAGGATTTTCGCCTGCTGGGGCAAACCAGCGTGGACCGCTTGCTGCAACTCTCTCA
GGGCCAGGCGGTGAAGGGCAATCAGCTGTTGCCCGTCTCACTGGTGAAAAGAAAAACCACCCTGGCGCCC
AATACGCAAACCGCCTCTCCCCGCGCGTTGGCCGATTCATTAATGCAGCTGGCACGACAGGTTTCCCGAC
TGGAAAGCGGGCAGTGAGCGCAACGCAATTAATGTAAGTTAGCTCACTCATTAGGCACCCCAGGCTTTAC
ACTTTATGCTTCCGGCTCGTATGTTGTGTGGAATTGTGAGCGGATAACAATTTCACACAGGAAACAGCTA
TGACCATGATTACGGATTCACTGGCCGTCGTTTTACAACGTCGTGACTGGGAAAACCCTGGCGTTACCCA
ACTTAATCGCCTTGCAGCACATCCCCCTTTCGCCAGCTGGCGTAATAGCGAAGAGGCCCGCACCGATCGC
CCTTCCCAACAGTTGCGCAGCCTGAATGGCGAATGGCGCTTTGCCTGGTTTCCGGCACCAGAAGCGGTGC
CGGAAAGCTGGCTGGAGTGCGATCTTCCTGAGGCCGATACTGTCGTCGTCCCCTCAAACTGGCAGATGCA
CGGTTACGATGCGCCCATCTACACCAACGTGACCTATCCCATTACGGTCAATCCGCCGTTTGTTCCCACG
GAGAATCCGACGGGTTGTTACTCGCTCACATTTAATGTTGATGAAAGCTGGCTACAGGAAGGCCAGACGC
GAATTATTTTTGATGGCGTTGGAATTAGCTTATCGACTGCACGGTGCACCAATGCTTCTGGCGTCAGGCA
GCCATCGGAAGCTGTGGTATGGCTGTGCAGGTCGTAAATCACTGCATAATTCGTGTCGCTCAAGGCGCAC
TCCCGTTCTGGATAATGTTTTTTGCGCCGACATCATAACGGTTCTGGCAAATATTCTGAAATGAGCTGTT
GACAATTAATCATCGGCTCGTATAATGTGTGGAATTGTGAGCGGATAACAATTTCACACAGGAAACAGTA
TTCATGTCCCCTATACTAGGTTATTGGAAAATTAAGGGCCTTGTGCAACCCACTCGACTTCTTTTGGAAT
ATCTTGAAGAAAAATATGAAGAGCATTTGTATGAGCGCGATGAAGGTGATAAATGGCGAAACAAAAAGTT
TGAATTGGGTTTGGAGTTTCCCAATCTTCCTTATTATATTGATGGTGATGTTAAATTAACACAGTCTATG
GCCATCATACGTTATATAGCTGACAAGCACAACATGTTGGGTGGTTGTCCAAAAGAGCGTGCAGAGATTT
CAATGCTTGAAGGAGCGGTTTTGGATATTAGATACGGTGTTTCGAGAATTGCATATAGTAAAGACTTTGA
AACTCTCAAAGTTGATTTTCTTAGCAAGCTACCTGAAATGCTGAAAATGTTCGAAGATCGTTTATGTCAT
AAAACATATTTAAATGGTGATCATGTAACCCATCCTGACTTCATGTTGTATGACGCTCTTGATGTTGTTT
TATACATGGACCCAATGTGCCTGGATGCGTTCCCAAAATTAGTTTGTTTTAAAAAACGTATTGAAGCTAT
CCCACAAATTGATAAGTACTTGAAATCCAGCAAGTATATAGCATGGCCTTTGCAGGGCTGGCAAGCCACG
TTTGGTGGTGGCGACCATCCTCCAAAATCGGATCTGGTTCCGCGTGGATCCATCATCGAAATTTCTAAAG
GTCGCTCTGGCTTAGGCCTGTCAATCGTTGGCGGCAAAGATACGCCACTGGATGCTATTGTTATTCATGA
AGTGTATGAAGAAGGTGCAGCAGCCCGCGATGGCCGTCTGTGGGCCGGCGACCAGATCCTGGAAGTTAAT
GGTGTTGATCTGCGCAGTAGCTCACATGAAGAAGCGATTACAGCATTACGTCAGACCCCTCAGAAAGTTC
GCTTAGTGGTTTATCGTGATGAACTCGAGCGGCCGCATCGTGACTGACTGACGATCTGCCTCGCGCGTTT
CGGTGATGACGGTGAAAACCTCTGACACATGCAGCTCCCGGAGACGGTCACAGCTTGTCTGTAAGCGGAT
GCCGGGAGCAGACAAGCCCGTCAGGGCGCGTCAGCGGGTGTTGGCGGGTGTCGGGGCGCAGCCATGACCC
AGTCACGTAGCGATAGCGGAGTGTATAATTCTTGAAGACGAAAGGGCCTCGTGATACGCCTATTTTTATA
GGTTAATGTCATGATAATAATGGTTTCTTAGACGTCAGGTGGCACTTTTCGGGGAAATGTGCGCGGAACC
CCTATTTGTTTATTTTTCTAAATACATTCAAATATGTATCCGCTCATGAGACAATAACCCTGATAAATGC
TTCAATAATATTGAAAAAGGAAGAGTATGAGTATTCAACATTTCCGTGTCGCCCTTATTCCCTTTTTTGC
GGCATTTTGCCTTCCTGTTTTTGCTCACCCAGAAACGCTGGTGAAAGTAAAAGATGCTGAAGATCAGTTG
GGTGCACGAGTGGGTTACATCGAACTGGATCTCAACAGCGGTAAGATCCTTGAGAGTTTTCGCCCCGAAG
AACGTTTTCCAATGATGAGCACTTTTAAAGTTCTGCTATGTGGCGCGGTATTATCCCGTGTTGACGCCGG
GCAAGAGCAACTCGGTCGCCGCATACACTATTCTCAGAATGACTTGGTTGAGTACTCACCAGTCACAGAA
AAGCATCTTACGGATGGCATGACAGTAAGAGAATTATGCAGTGCTGCCATAACCATGAGTGATAACACTG
CGGCCAACTTACTTCTGACAACGATCGGAGGACCGAAGGAGCTAACCGCTTTTTTGCACAACATGGGGGA
TCATGTAACTCGCCTTGATCGTTGGGAACCGGAGCTGAATGAAGCCATACCAAACGACGAGCGTGACACC
ACGATGCCTGCAGCAATGGCAACAACGTTGCGCAAACTATTAACTGGCGAACTACTTACTCTAGCTTCCC
GGCAACAATTAATAGACTGGATGGAGGCGGATAAAGTTGCAGGACCACTTCTGCGCTCGGCCCTTCCGGC
TGGCTGGTTTATTGCTGATAAATCTGGAGCCGGTGAGCGTGGGTCTCGCGGTATCATTGCAGCACTGGGG
CCAGATGGTAAGCCCTCCCGTATCGTAGTTATCTACACGACGGGGAGTCAGGCAACTATGGATGAACGAA
ATAGACAGATCGCTGAGATAGGTGCCTCACTGATTAAGCATTGGTAACTGTCAGACCAAGTTTACTCATA
TATACTTTAGATTGATTTAAAACTTCATTTTTAATTTAAAAGGATCTAGGTGAAGATCCTTTTTGATAAT
CTCATGACCAAAATCCCTTAACGTGAGTTTTCGTTCCACTGAGCGTCAGACCCCGTAGAAAAGATCAAAG
GATCTTCTTGAGATCCTTTTTTTCTGCGCGTAATCTGCTGCTTGCAAACAAAAAAACCACCGCTACCAGC
GGTGGTTTGTTTGCCGGATCAAGAGCTACCAACTCTTTTTCCGAAGGTAACTGGCTTCAGCAGAGCGCAG
ATACCAAATACTGTCCTTCTAGTGTAGCCGTAGTTAGGCCACCACTTCAAGAACTCTGTAGCACCGCCTA
CATACCTCGCTCTGCTAATCCTGTTACCAGTGGCTGCTGCCAGTGGCGATAAGTCGTGTCTTACCGGGTT
GGACTCAAGACGATAGTTACCGGATAAGGCGCAGCGGTCGGGCTGAACGGGGGGTTCGTGCACACAGCCC
AGCTTGGAGCGAACGACCTACACCGAACTGAGATACCTACAGCGTGAGCTATGAGAAAGCGCCACGCTTC
CCGAAGGGAGAAAGGCGGACAGGTATCCGGTAAGCGGCAGGGTCGGAACAGGAGAGCGCACGAGGGAGCT
TCCAGGGGGAAACGCCTGGTATCTTTATAGTCCTGTCGGGTTTCGCCACCTCTGACTTGAGCGTCGATTT
TTGTGATGCTCGTCAGGGGGGCGGAGCCTATGGAAAAACGCCAGCAACGCGGCCTTTTTACGGTTCCTGG
CCTTTTGCTGGCCTTTTGCTCAC
Features (pLannotate 1.2.2; 18 found; start..end, strand, type, name):
      1..124     +  rep_origin     RSF ori (fragment): Plasmids containing the RSF 1030 origin of replication can be propagated in E. coli cells that contain additional plasmids with compatible origins.
    129..180     -  misc_feature   bom (fragment): basis of mobility region from pBR322
    187..264     +  promoter       lacI promoter: lacI
    265..1347    +  CDS            lacI: lac repressor; lacI; The lac repressor binds to the lac operator to inhibit transcription in E. coli. This inhibition can be relieved by adding lactose or isopropyl-β-D-thiogalactopyranoside (IPTG).
   1360..1381    +  protein_bind   CAP binding site: CAP binding activates transcription in the presence of cAMP. E. coli catabolite activator protein
   1396..1426    +  promoter       lac promoter: promoter for the E. coli lac operon
   1434..1450    +  protein_bind   lac operator: The lac repressor binds to the lac operator to inhibit transcription in E. coli. This inhibition can be relieved by adding lactose or isopropyl-β-D-thiogalactopyranoside (IPTG). lac repressor encoded by lacI
   1470..1643    +  CDS            lacZα: LacZα fragment of β-galactosidase; lacZ fragment
   1907..2023    -  CDS            yciV (fragment): RNAAM_ECOLI - Also known as trpH From Escherichia coli (strain K12).
   2099..2127    +  promoter       tac promoter: strong E. coli promoter; hybrid between the trp and lac UV5 promoters
   2135..2151    +  protein_bind   lac operator: The lac repressor binds to the lac operator to inhibit transcription in E. coli. This inhibition can be relieved by adding lactose or isopropyl-β-D-thiogalactopyranoside (IPTG). lac repressor encoded by lacI
   2174..2827    +  CDS            GST26_SCHJA: Experimental evidence at protein level: Swiss-Prot protein existence level 1. GST isoenzymes appear to play a central role in the parasite detoxification system. Other functions are also suspected including a role in increasing the solubility of haematin in the parasite gut. From Schistosoma japonicum (Blood fluke).
   2840..3100    +  CDS            Lnx2 (fragment): LNX2_MOUSE - Experimental evidence at protein level: Swiss-Prot protein existence level 1. From Mus musculus (Mouse).
   3136..3175    +  CDS            rop (fragment): Rop protein, which maintains plasmids at low copy number; rop
   3277..3317    +  misc_feature   bom (fragment): basis of mobility region from pBR322
   3422..3526    +  promoter       AmpR promoter: bla
   3527..4387    +  CDS            AmpR: β-lactamase; bla; confers resistance to ampicillin, carbenicillin, and related antibiotics
   4558..5146    +  rep_origin     ori: high-copy-number ColE1/pMB1/pBR322/pUC origin of replication
