[The description below was written by a language model from this plasmid's Addgene catalogue record and pLannotate feature annotations shown in this document.]
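Description:
pGEX-Cipp-PDZ-8 is a bacterial expression plasmid built on the pGEX-4T-1 backbone, intended for producing a single PDZ domain as a glutathione S-transferase fusion in E. coli. It is maintained through a high-copy ColE1/pMB1-type origin and selected with ampicillin via the β-lactamase (AmpR) gene and its own promoter. The backbone also carries lacI under its native promoter, along with remnants typical of this vector family (a lac promoter/operator with a lacZα fragment, and small bom, rop and RSF ori fragments that are probably annotation hits to backbone sequence rather than functional parts).

The expression cassette consists of the strong hybrid tac promoter followed by a lac operator, so transcription is held off by the plasmid-encoded lac repressor and induced with IPTG. This drives the Schistosoma japonicum GST coding sequence, with the insert placed immediately downstream to give an N-terminal GST tag suitable for glutathione affinity purification and pull-down or array-type binding assays. According to the catalogue entry, the insert is a 264 bp unmutated fragment encoding the eighth of ten PDZ domains of mouse Cipp (Patj/Inadl). The automated feature table, however, labels the roughly 260 bp region after GST as a fragment of mouse Lnx2, another multi-PDZ protein. This may reflect a homology-based call between related PDZ domains or a genuine discrepancy, and the record does not resolve it, so the insert identity is worth verifying. The cloning sites are not recorded. The associated work concerns PDZ and 14-3-3 interactions with the PRMT5 C-terminus, consistent with use as a domain-binding reagent.
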