Addgene plasmid #250078: pGEX-Cipp-PDZ-8
Purpose: Bacterial expression of Cipp PDZ domain 8
Depositing lab: Mark Bedford. Depositing organization: University of Texas MD Anderson Cancer Center. Publication: PRMT5 C-terminal Phosphorylation Modulates a 14-3-3/PDZ Interaction Switch. Espejo AB, Gao G, Black K, Gayatri S, Veland N, Kim J, Chen T, Sudol M, Walker C, Bedford MT. J Biol Chem. 2017 Feb 10;292(6):2255-2265. doi: 10.1074/jbc.M116.760330. Epub 2016 Dec 28. PubMed 28031468.
Backbone
  Vector backbone: pGEX-4T-1
  Backbone size w/o insert (bp): 4900
  Vector type: Bacterial Expression
Growth in bacteria
  Bacterial resistance: Ampicillin, 100 μg/mL
  Growth temperature: 37°C
  Growth strain: DH5alpha
  Copy number: High Copy
Gene/Insert
  Gene/Insert name: Cipp (8/10)
  Species: M. musculus (mouse)
  Insert size (bp): 264
  Mutation: None
  Entrez Gene: Patj (a.k.a. Cipp, Inadl)
  Cloning method: Restriction Enzyme; 5′ cloning site Unknown (unknown if destroyed)
Terms and licenses: Academic/Nonprofit Terms; Industry Terms: Not Available to Industry
Depositor comments: UniProt ID: Q63ZW7
How to cite: pGEX-Cipp-PDZ-8 was a gift from Mark Bedford (Addgene plasmid # 250078 ; http://n2t.net/addgene:250078 ; RRID:Addgene_250078)
